>Addgene plasmid #110253 | CHD1 (CHD1A-c107) | addgene full sequence | sequence record 212335 | Addgene NGS Result
TAATACGACTCACTATAGGGGAATTGTGAGCGGATAACAATTCCCCTCTAGAAATAATTTTGTTTAACTT
TAAGAAGGAGATATACATATGCACCATCATCATCATCATTCTTCTGGTGTAGATCTGGGTACCGAGAACC
TGTACTTCCAATCCATGCCTCGGGAGAATATTAAAGGATTTAGTGATGCAGAAATTAGGCGGTTTATCAA
GAGCTATAAGAAATTTGGTGGTCCTCTGGAAAGATTAGATGCAATTGCTCGAGATGCTGAGTTAGTTGAT
AAGTCAGAAACAGACCTTAGACGACTGGGAGAATTGGTACATAATGGTTGCATTAAAGCATTAAAGGATA
GTTCTTCAGGAACAGAACGAACAGGTGGTAGACTCGGAAAAGTGAAGGGTCCAACATTCCGAATATCAGG
AGTACAGGTGAATGCCAAACTAGTCATCTCCCATGAAGAAGAATTAATACCTTTGCACAAATCCATTCCT
TCTGATCCAGAAGAAAGAAAGCAGTATACTATCCCATGCCACACAAAGGCAGCTCATTTTGATATAGACT
GGGGCAAAGAAGATGATTCCAATTTGTTAATTGGCATCTATGAATATGGATATGGAAGCTGGGAAATGAT
TAAAATGGATCCTGACCTCAGTCTAACACACAAGATTCTTCCAGATGATCCCGATAAAAAACCACAAGCA
AAACAGTTGCAGACCCGTGCAGACTACCTCATCAAATTACTTAGTAGAGATCTTGCAAAAAAAGAAGCTC
TTTCTGGTGCGGGATGACAGTAAAGGTGGATACGGATCCGAATTCGAGCTCCGTCGACAAGCTTGCGGCC
GCACTCGAGCACCACCACCACCACCACTGAGATCCGGCTGCTAACAAAGCCCGAAAGGAAGCTGAGTTGG
CTGCTGCCACCGCTGAGCAATAACTAGCATAACCCCTTGGGGCCTCTAAACGGGTCTTGAGGGGTTTTTT
GCTGAAAGGAGGAACTATATCCGGATTGGCGAATGGG
[124 nt withheld, positions 1018-1141]
C
[91 nt withheld, positions 1143-1233]
A
[49 nt withheld, positions 1235-1283]
CCTTTGACGTTGGAGTCCACGTTCTTT
[37 nt withheld, positions 1311-1347]
ACCCTATCTCGGTCTATTCTTTTGATTTATAAGGGATTTTGCCGATTTCGGCCTATTGGTTAAAAAATGA
GCTGATTTAACAAAAATTTAACGCGAATTTTAACAAAATATTAACGCTTACAATTTAGGTGGCACTTTTC
GGGGAAATGTGCGCGGAACCCCTATTTGTTTATTTTTCTAAATACATTCAAATATGTATCCGCTCATGAA
TTAATTCTTAGAAAAACTCATCGAGCATCAAATGAAACTGCAATTTATTCATATCAGGATTATCAATACC
ATATTTTTGAAAAAGCCGTTTCTGTAATGAAGGAGAAAACTCACCGAGGCAGTTCCATAGGATGGCAAGA
TCCTGGTATCGGTCTGCGATTCCGACTCGTCCAACATCAATACAACCTATTAATTTCCCCTCGTCAAAAA
TAAGGTTATCAAGTGAGAAATCACCATGAGTGACGACTGAATCCGGTGAGAATGGCAAAAGTTTATGCAT
TTCTTTCCAGACTTGTTCAACAGGCCAGCCATTACGCTCGTCATCAAAATCACTCGCATCAACCAAACCG
TTATTCATTCGTGATTGCGCCTGAGCGAGACGAAATACGCGATCGCTGTTAAAAGGACAATTACAAACAG
GAATCGAATGCAACCGGCGCAGGAACACTGCCAGCGCATCAACAATATTTTCACCTGAATCAGGATATTC
TTCTAATACCTGGAATGCTGTTTTCCCGGGGATCGCAGTGGTGAGTAACCATGCATCATCAGGAGTACGG
ATAAAATGCTTGATGGTCGGAAGAGGCATAAATTCCGTCAGCCAGTTTAGTCTGACCATCTCATCTGTAA
CATCATTGGCAACGCTACCTTTGCCATGTTTCAGAAACAACTCTGGCGCATCGGGCTTCCCATACAATCG
ATAGATTGTCGCACCTGATTGCCCGACATTATCGCGAGCCCATTTATACCCATATAAATCAGCATCCATG
TTGGAATTTAATCGCGGCCTAGAGCAAGACGTTTCCCGTTGAATATGGCTCATAACACCCCTTGTATTAC
TGTTTATGTAAGCAGACAGTTTTATTGTTCATGACCAAAATCCCTTAACGTGAGTTTTCGTTCCACTGAG
CGTCAGACCCCGTAGAAAAGATCAAAGGATCTTCTTGAGATCCTTTTTTTCTGCGCGTAATCTGCTGCTT
GCAAACAAAAAAACCACCGCTACCAGCGGTGGTTTGTTTGCCGGATCAAGAGCTACCAACTCTTTTTCCG
AAGGTAACTGGCTTCAGCAGAGCGCAGATACCAAATACTGTCCTTCTAGTGTAGCCGTAGTTAGGCCACC
ACTTCAAGAACTCTGTAGCACCGCCTACATACCTCGCTCTGCTAATCCTGTTACCAGTGGCTGCTGCCAG
TGGCGATAAGTCGTGTCTTACCGGGTTGGACTCAAGACGATAGTTACCGGATAAGGCGCAGCGGTCGGGC
TGAACGGGGGGTTCGTGCACACAGCCCAGCTTGGAGCGAACGACCTACACCGAACTGAGATACCTACAGC
GTGAGCTATGAGAAAGCGCCACGCTTCCCGAAGGGAGAAAGGCGGACAGGTATCCGGTAAGCGGCAGGGT
CGGAACAGGAGAGCGCACGAGGGAGCTTCCAGGGGGAAACGCCTGGTATCTTTATAGTCCTGTCGGGTTT
CGCCACCTCTGACTTGAGCGTCGATTTTTGTGATGCTCGTCAGGGGGGCGGAGCCTATGGAAAAACGCCA
GCAACGCGGCCTTTTTACGGTTCCTGGCCTTTTGCTGGCCTTTTGCTCACATGTTCTTTCCTGCGTTATC
CCCTGATTCTGTGGATAACCGTATTACCGCCTTTGAGTGAGCTGATACCGCTCGCCGCAGCCGAACGACC
GAGCGCAGCGAGTCAGTGAGCGAGGAAGCGGAAGAGCGCCTGATGCGGTATTTTCTCCTTACGCATCTGT
GCGGTATTTCACACCGCAATGGTGCACTCTCAGTACAATCTGCTCTGATGCCGCATAGTTAAGCCAGTAT
ACACTCCGCTATCGCTACGTGACTGGGTCATGGCTGCGCCCCGACACCCGCCAACACCCGCTGACGCGCC
CTGACGGGCTTGTCTGCTCCCGGCATCCGCTTACAGACAAGCTGTGACCGTCTCCGGGAGCTGCATGTGT
CAGAGGTTTTCACCGTCATCACCGAAACGCGCGAGGCAGCTGCGGTAAAGCTCATCAGCGTGGTCGTGAA
GCGATTCACAGATGTCTGCCTGTTCATCCGCGTCCAGCTCGTTGAGTTTCTCCAGAAGCGTTAATGTCTG
GCTTCTGATAAAGCGGGCCATGTTAAGGGCGGTTTTTTCCTGTTTGGTCACTGATGCCTCCGTGTAAGGG
GGATTTCTGTTCATGGGGGTAATGATACCGATGAAACGAGAGAGGATGCTCACGATACGGGTTACTGATG
ATGAACATGCCCGGTTACTGGAACGTTGTGAGGGTAAACAACTGGCGGTATGGATGCGGCGGGACCAGAG
AAAAATCACTCAGGGTCAATGCCAGCGCTTCGTTAATACAGATGTAGGTGTTCCACAGGGTAGCCAGCAG
CATCCTGCGATGCAGATCCGGAACATAATGGTGCAGGGCGCTGACTTCCGCGTTTCCAGACTTTACGAAA
CACGGAAACCGAAGACCATTCATGTTGTTGCTCAGGTCGCAGACGTTTTGCAGCAGCAGTCGCTTCACGT
TCGCTCGCGTATCGGTGATTCATTCTGCTAACCAGTAAGGCAACCCCGCCAGCCTAGCCGGGTCCTCAAC
GACAGGAGCACGATCATGCGCACCCGTGGGGCCGCCATGCCGGCGATAATGGCCTGCTTCTCGCCGAAAC
GTTTGGTGGCGGGACCAGTGACGAAGGCTTGAGCGAGGGCGTGCAAGATTCCGAATACCGCAAGCGACAG
GCCGATCATCGTCGCGCTCCAGCGAAAGCGGTCCTCGCCGAAAATGACCCAGAGCGCTGCCGGCACCTGT
CCTACGAGTTGCATGATAAAGAAGACAGTCATAAGTGCGGCGACGATAGTCATGCCCCGCGCCCACCGGA
AGGAGCTGACTGGGTTGAAGGCTCTCAAGGGCATCGGTCGAGATCCCGGTGCCTAATGAGTGAGCTAACT
TACATTAATTGCGTTGCGCTCACTGCCCGCTTTCCAGTCGGGAAACCTGTCGTGCCAGCTGCATTAATGA
ATCGGCCAACGCGCGGGGAGAGGCGGTTTGCGTATTGGGCGCCAGGGTGGTTTTTCTTTTCACCAGTGAG
ACGGGCAACAGCTGATTGCCCTTCACCGCCTGGCCCTGAGAGAGTTGCAGCAAGCGGTCCACGCTGGTTT
GCCCCAGCAGGCGAAAATCCTGTTTGATGGTGGTTAACGGCGGGATATAACATGAGCTGTCTTCGGTATC
GTCGTATCCCACTACCGAGATATCCGCACCAACGCGCAGCCCGGACTCGGTAATGGCGCGCATTGCGCCC
AGCGCCATCTGATCGTTGGCAACCAGCATCGCAGTGGGAACGATGCCCTCATTCAGCATTTGCATGGTTT
GTTGAAAACCGGACATGGCACTCCAGTCGCCTTCCCGTTCCGCTATCGGCTGAATTTGATTGCGAGTGAG
ATATTTATGCCAGCCAGCCAGACGCAGACGCGCCGAGACAGAACTTAATGGGCCCGCTAACAGCGCGATT
TGCTGGTGACCCAATGCGACCAGATGCTCCACGCCCAGTCGCGTACCGTCTTCATGGGAGAAAATAATAC
TGTTGATGGGTGTCTGGTCAGAGACATCAAGAAATAACGCCGGAACATTAGTGCAGGCAGCTTCCACAGC
AATGGCATCCTGGTCATCCAGCGGATAGTTAATGATCAGCCCACTGACGCGTTGCGCGAGAAGATTGTGC
ACCGCCGCTTTACAGGCTTCGACGCCGCTTCGTTCTACCATCGACACCACCACGCTGGCACCCAGTTGAT
CGGCGCGAGATTTAATCGCCGCGACAATTTGCGACGGCGCGTGCAGGGCCAGACTGGAGGTGGCAACGCC
AATCAGCAACGACTGTTTGCCCGCCAGTTGTTGTGCCACGCGGTTGGGAATGTAATTCAGCTCCGCCATC
GCCGCTTCCACTTTTTCCCGCGTTTTCGCAGAAACGTGGCTGGCCTGGTTCACCACGCGGGAAACGGTCT
GATAAGAGACACCGGCATACTCTGCGACATCGTATAACGTTACTGGTTTCACATTCACCACCCTGAATTG
ACTCTCTTCCGGGCGCTATCATGCCATACCGCGAAAGGTTTTGCGCCATTCGATGGTGTCCGGGATCTCG
ACGCTCTCCCTTATGCGACTCCTGCATTAGGAAGCAGCCCAGTAGTAGGTTGAGGCCGTTGAGCACCGCC
GCCGCAAGGAATGGTGCATGCAAGGAGATGGCGCCCAACAGTCCCCCGGCCACGGGGCCTGCCACCATAC
CCACGCCGAAACAAGCGCTCATGAGCCCGAAGTGGCGAGCCCGATCTTCCCCATCGGTGATGTCGGCGAT
ATAGGCGCCAGCAACCGCACCTGTGGCGCCGGTGATGCCGGCCACGATGCGTCCGGCGTAGAGGATCGAG
ATCTCGATCCCGCGAAAT
Features (pLannotate 1.2.2; 19 found; start..end, strand, type, name):
      1..19      +  promoter       T7 promoter: promoter for bacteriophage T7 RNA polymerase
     20..44      +  protein_bind   lac operator: The lac repressor binds to the lac operator to inhibit transcription in E. coli. This inhibition can be relieved by adding lactose or isopropyl-β-D-thiogalactopyranoside (IPTG). lac repressor encoded by lacI
     59..81      +  RBS            RBS: efficient ribosome binding site from bacteriophage T7 gene 10 (Olins and Rangwala, 1989)
    149..784     +  CDS            CHD1 (fragment): CHD1_HUMAN - Experimental evidence at protein level: Swiss-Prot protein existence level 1. ATP-dependent chromatin-remodeling factor which functions as substrate recognition component of the transcription regulatory histone acetylation (HAT) complex SAGA. Regulates polymerase II transcription. Also required for efficient transcription by RNA polymerase I, and more specifically the polymerase I transcription termination step. Regulates negatively DNA replication. Not only involved in transcription-related chromatin-remodeling, but also required to maintain a specific chromatin configuration acr
    850..867     +  CDS            9xHis (fragment): 9xHis affinity tag
    877..926     +  CDS            SET1 (fragment): solubility-enhancement tag derived from T7 phage gene 10B
    934..981     +  terminator     T7 terminator: transcription terminator for bacteriophage T7 RNA polymerase
   1018..1446    +  rep_origin     f1 ori (sequence partly withheld): f1 bacteriophage origin of replication; arrow indicates direction of (+) strand synthesis
   1499..1556    +  promoter       AmpR promoter (fragment): bla
   1565..2380    -  CDS            KanR: aminoglycoside phosphotransferase; aph(3')-Ia; confers resistance to kanamycin in bacteria or G418 (Geneticin®) in eukaryotes
   2502..3090    +  rep_origin     ori: high-copy-number ColE1/pMB1/pBR322/pUC origin of replication
   3276..3415    -  misc_feature   bom: basis of mobility region from pBR322
   3517..3708    -  CDS            rop: Rop protein, which maintains plasmids at low copy number; rop
   3725..4105    +  CDS            YPB1_ECOLX: Protein predicted: Swiss-Prot protein existence level 4. From Escherichia coli.
   4177..4468    -  CDS            TcR (fragment): tetracycline efflux protein; tet; confers resistance to tetracycline
   4483..4504    -  protein_bind   CAP binding site: CAP binding activates transcription in the presence of cAMP. E. coli catabolite activator protein
   4517..5599    -  CDS            lacI: lac repressor; lacI; The lac repressor binds to the lac operator to inhibit transcription in E. coli. This inhibition can be relieved by adding lactose or isopropyl-β-D-thiogalactopyranoside (IPTG).
   5600..5677    -  promoter       lacI promoter: lacI
   5685..5964    -  CDS            TcR (fragment): tetracycline efflux protein; tet; confers resistance to tetracycline
