[The description below was written by a language model from this plasmid's Addgene catalogue record and pLannotate feature annotations shown in this document.]
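Description:
CHD1 (CHD1A-c107) is a bacterial expression plasmid built on the pNIC28-Bsa4 backbone, a pET-style vector designed for ligation-independent cloning, and it carries a portion of human CHD1 (chromodomain helicase DNA binding protein 1). The record notes that the insert may not be the full ORF. The feature table agrees, annotating only a CHD1 fragment of about 640 bp within the 5,985 nt sequence, so this is a domain-level construct rather than the whole chromatin remodeler. The exact residue boundaries are not given.

Expression is driven by a T7 promoter followed by a lac operator and the T7 gene 10 ribosome binding site, with a T7 terminator downstream. The plasmid also carries lacI under its own promoter, so transcription is repressed until IPTG is added, and it requires a host supplying T7 RNA polymerase. The depositor recommends a BL21(DE3) derivative carrying a rare-codon plasmid. According to the catalogue, the protein has an N-terminal His tag followed by a TEV protease site, allowing affinity purification and subsequent tag removal. This tag was not picked up by the automated annotation. The His-tag and T7 gene 10-derived fragments annotated downstream of the insert are probably vector remnants, and the record does not indicate that they are part of the expressed product.

Selection is by kanamycin through aph(3')-Ia. Replication relies on a pBR322-type ColE1 origin with bom and rop, which fits the listed low copy number, and an f1 origin is also present. Short tetracycline-resistance fragments are non-functional backbone remnants. The construct was made to produce recombinant protein for structure determination, and the depositor's comments link it to a deposited crystal structure.
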