Addgene plasmid #110253: CHD1 (CHD1A-c107)
Purpose: Bacterial expression for structure determination; may not be full ORF
Depositing lab: Nicola Burgess-Brown. Depositing organization: University of Oxford.
Backbone
  Vector backbone: pNIC28-Bsa4
  Backbone manufacturer: Opher Gileadi (Addgene plasmid # 26103)
  Vector type: Bacterial Expression
Growth in bacteria
  Bacterial resistance: Kanamycin, 50 μg/mL
  Growth temperature: 37°C
  Growth strain: DH5alpha
  Copy number: Low Copy
Gene/Insert
  Gene/Insert name: CHD1 (alt name: chromodomain helicase DNA binding protein 1)
  Species: H. sapiens (human)
  Entrez Gene: CHD1 (a.k.a. CHD-1, PILBOS)
  Promoter: T7 - lacO
  Tag / fusion protein: His-TEV (N terminal on insert)
  Cloning method: Ligation Independent Cloning
  Sequencing primers: 5′ T7; 3′ T7-term
Terms and licenses: Academic/Nonprofit Terms; Industry Terms: Not Available to Industry
Depositor comments: Use BL21(DE3)-R3-pRARE2 for expression. 4B4C: https://www.thesgc.org/structures/4B4C.
How to cite: CHD1 (CHD1A-c107) was a gift from Nicola Burgess-Brown (Addgene plasmid # 110253 ; http://n2t.net/addgene:110253 ; RRID:Addgene_110253)
