>Addgene plasmid #110253 | CHD1 (CHD1A-c107) | depositor partial sequence | sequence record 207527 | Insert Sequence
ATGCACCATCATCATCATCATTCTTCTGGTGTAGATCTGGGTACCGAGAACCTGTACTTCCAATCCATGC
CTCGGGAGAATATTAAAGGATTTAGTGATGCAGAAATTAGGCGGTTTATCAAGAGCTATAAGAAATTTGG
TGGTCCTCTGGAAAGATTAGATGCAATTGCTCGAGATGCTGAGTTAGTTGATAAGTCAGAAACAGACCTT
AGACGACTGGGAGAATTGGTACATAATGGTTGCATTAAAGCATTAAAGGATAGTTCTTCAGGAACAGAAC
GAACAGGTGGTAGACTCGGAAAAGTGAAGGGTCCAACATTCCGAATATCAGGAGTACAGGTGAATGCCAA
ACTAGTCATCTCCCATGAAGAAGAATTAATACCTTTGCACAAATCCATTCCTTCTGATCCAGAAGAAAGA
AAGCAGTATACTATCCCATGCCACACAAAGGCAGCTCATTTTGATATAGACTGGGGCAAAGAAGATGATT
CCAATTTGTTAATTGGCATCTATGAATATGGATATGGAAGCTGGGAAATGATTAAAATGGATCCTGACCT
CAGTCTAACACACAAGATTCTTCCAGATGATCCCGATAAAAAACCACAAGCAAAACAGTTGCAGACCCGT
GCAGACTACCTCATCAAATTACTTAGTAGAGATCTTGCAAAAAAAGAAGCTCTTTCTGGTGCGGGATGAC
AGTAAAGGTGGATACGGATCCGAA
